Addgene plasmid #179475: pHybrid-Electra2
Purpose: Expresses Electra2 in bacterial cells and Electra2 and mScarlet in mammalian cells
Depositing lab: Kiryl Piatkevich. Depositing organization: Westlake University. Publication: Dual-expression system for blue fluorescent protein optimization. Papadaki S, Wang X, Wang Y, Zhang H, Jia S, Liu S, Yang M, Zhang D, Jia JM, Koster RW, Namikawa K, Piatkevich KD. Sci Rep. 2022 Jun 17;12(1):10190. doi: 10.1038/s41598-022-13214-0. PubMed 35715437.
Backbone
  Vector backbone: pHybrid
  Backbone size w/o insert (bp): 4895
  Total vector size (bp): 5609
  Vector type: Mammalian Expression, Bacterial Expression
Growth in bacteria
  Bacterial resistance: Ampicillin, 100 μg/mL
  Growth temperature: 37°C
  Growth strain: DH5alpha
  Copy number: High Copy
Gene/Insert 1
  Gene/Insert name: Electra2
  Species: H. sapiens (human), M. musculus (mouse)
  Insert size (bp): 714
  GenBank ID: OL631607
  Cloning method: Gibson Cloning
  Sequencing primers: 5′ CGAGAATTCACGCGTGGTACCAGCCACCATGGTGTCTAAGGGCGAAGAGC; 3′ GATGCCTGGGTCGACTCTAGATTACTTGAACAGCTCGTCCATGCCAC
Gene/Insert 2
  Gene/Insert name: mScarlet-I
  Species: H. sapiens (human), M. musculus (mouse)
  Insert size (bp): 696
Terms and licenses: Academic/Nonprofit Terms; Industry Terms: Not Available to Industry
How to cite: pHybrid-Electra2 was a gift from Kiryl Piatkevich (Addgene plasmid # 179475 ; http://n2t.net/addgene:179475 ; RRID:Addgene_179475)
