[The description below was written by a language model from this plasmid's Addgene catalogue record and pLannotate feature annotations shown in this document.]
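Description:
pHybrid-Electra2 is a 5.6 kb dual-host expression plasmid built on the pHybrid backbone, designed so that the same construct drives a fluorescent protein in both E. coli and mammalian cells. It is propagated in bacteria as a high-copy plasmid through a ColE1/pUC-type origin and selected with ampicillin via the β-lactamase gene. An f1 origin and short remnants of lacZα, bom and rop are also present as backbone leftovers.

The main cassette places two promoters in tandem upstream of one open reading frame: the CMV enhancer/promoter for mammalian transcription, followed by the rhamnose-inducible, glucose-repressible rhaB promoter for bacterial transcription. Downstream lie a 6xHis tag and a coding sequence of about 710 bp, followed by the bacterial rrnB T1 terminator and an SV40 polyadenylation signal, so transcripts can be terminated appropriately in either host. The automated annotation labels this coding sequence as mRuby3, but its position and length match the catalogued 714 bp Electra2 insert. The label most likely reflects sequence similarity rather than the actual identity of the insert. The associated publication title indicates that Electra2 is a blue fluorescent protein.

A second, independent mammalian cassette uses the SV40 early promoter to express the red fluorescent protein mScarlet-I, terminated by the HSV TK poly(A) signal. With no bacterial promoter annotated ahead of it, mScarlet-I is intended for mammalian cells only, where it can plausibly serve as a co-expressed red reference for normalising the blue signal. According to the record, the plasmid belongs to a dual-expression system for optimising blue fluorescent proteins, allowing variants to be assessed in bacteria and mammalian cells without recloning.
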