Features (pLannotate 1.2.2; 17 found; start..end, strand, type, name):
    103..480     +  enhancer       CMV enhancer: human cytomegalovirus immediate early enhancer
    482..681     +  promoter       CMV promoter: human cytomegalovirus (CMV) immediate early promoter
    717..835     +  promoter       rhaB promoter: promoter of the E. coli rhaBAD operon, conferring tight induction with L-rhamnose and repression with D-glucose in the presence of RhaR and RhaS (Giacalone et al., 2006)
    876..893     +  CDS            6xHis: 6xHis affinity tag
    930..1640    +  CDS            mRuby3: monomeric red fluorescent protein derived from mRuby2, with improved brightness and photostability (Bajar et al., 2016)
   1664..1750    +  terminator     rrnB T1 terminator: Escherichia coli rrnB; transcription terminator T1 from the E. coli rrnB gene
   1774..1895    -  polyA_signal   SV40 poly(A) signal: SV40 polyadenylation signal
   1936..2146    +  promoter       SV40 promoter: SV40 early promoter
   2161..2856    +  CDS            mScarlet-I: mScarlet-I is a basic (constitutively fluorescent) red fluorescent protein published in 2016, derived from synthetic construct. It is reported to be a rapidly-maturing monomer with moderate acid sensitivity.
   2861..2908    +  polyA_signal   HSV TK poly(A) signal: herpes simplex virus thymidine kinase polyadenylation signal (Cole and Stacy, 1985)
   2917..2984    +  CDS            lacZα (fragment): LacZα fragment of β-galactosidase; lacZ fragment
   2988..3416    +  rep_origin     f1 ori (sequence partly withheld): f1 bacteriophage origin of replication; arrow indicates direction of (+) strand synthesis
   3444..3543    -  misc_feature   bom (fragment): basis of mobility region from pBR322
   3645..3680    -  CDS            rop (fragment): Rop protein, which maintains plasmids at low copy number; rop
   3775..3879    +  promoter       AmpR promoter: bla
   3880..4740    +  CDS            AmpR: β-lactamase; bla; confers resistance to ampicillin, carbenicillin, and related antibiotics
   4911..5499    +  rep_origin     ori: high-copy-number ColE1/pMB1/pBR322/pUC origin of replication
>Addgene plasmid #179475 | pHybrid-Electra2 | addgene full sequence | sequence record 368152 | Addgene NGS Result
ATAGCATAAATCAATATTGGCTATTGGCCATTGCATACGTTGTATCTATATCATAATATGTACATTTATA
TTGGCTCATGTCCAATATGACCGCCATGTTGGCATTGATTATTGACTAGTTATTAATAGTAATCAATTAC
GGGGTCATTAGTTCATAGCCCATATATGGAGTTCCGCGTTACATAACTTACGGTAAATGGCCCGCCTGGC
TGACCGCCCAACGACCCCCGCCCATTGACGTCAATAATGACGTATGTTCCCATAGTAACGCCAATAGGGA
CTTTCCATTGACGTCAATGGGTGGAGTATTTACGGTAAACTGCCCACTTGGCAGTACATCAAGTGTATCA
TATGCCAAGTCCGCCCCCTATTGACGTCAATGACGGTAAATGGCCCGCCTGGCATTATGCCCAGTACATG
ACCTTACGGGACTTTCCTACTTGGCAGTACATCTACGTATTAGTCATCGCTATTACCATGGTGATGCGGT
TTTGGCAGTACACCAATGGGCGTGGATAGCGGTTTGACTCACGGGGATTTCCAAGTCTCCACCCCATTGA
CGTCAATGGGAGTTTGTTTTGGCACCAAAATCAACGGGACTTTCCAAAATGTCGTAATAACCCCGCCCCG
TTGACGCAAATGGGCGGTAGGCGTGTACGGTGGGAGGTCTATATAAGCAGAGCTCGTTTAGTGAACCGTC
AGATCACTAGAAGCTTCACCACAATTCAGCAAATTGTGAACATCATCACGTTCATCTTTCCCTGGTTGCC
AATGGCCCATTTTCCTGTCAGTAACGAGAAGGTCGCGAATTCAGGCGCTTTTTAGACTGGTCGTAACCCG
TTTTTGGCTAACAGGAGGAATTAACCATGGGGAGCCACCATCACCATCACCATGCTAGCCTCGAGAATTC
ACGCGTGGTACCAGCCACCATGGTGTCTAAGGGCGAAGAGCTGATCGAGGAAAATATGCGTATGAAGGTG
GTCATGGAAGGTTCGGTCAACGGCCACCAATTCAAATGCACAGGTGAAGGAGAAGGCAGACCGTACGAGG
GAGTGCAAACCATGAGGATCAAAGTCATCGAGGGAGGACCCCTGCCATTTGCCTTTGACATTCTTGCCAC
GTCGTTCCTGTTCGGCAGCAAGACCTTTATCAAGTACCCGGCCGACATCCCTGATTTCTTCGAACAGTCC
TTTCCTGAGGGCTTTACTTGGGAAAGAGTTACGAGATACGAAGATGGTGGAGTAGTCACCGTCACGCAGG
ACACCAGCCTTGAGGATGGTGGGCTCGTCTACAACGTCAAGGTCAGAGGGGTAAACTTTCACTCCAAGGG
TCCCGTGATGCAGAAGAAGACCGAGGGTTGGGAGCCTTTCACAGAGATGATGTATCCAGCAGATGGTGGT
CTGAGAGGATATACCGACATCGCACTGAAAGTTGATGGTGGTGGCCATCTGCACGCCAACATCGTGACAA
CTTACAGGTCAAAAAAGACCGTCGGGAACATCAAGATGCCCGGTGTCCATGCCGTTGATTACCGCCTGGA
AAGGATCGAAGAGAGTGACAATGAAACCTACGTAGTGCTAAGAGAAGTGGCAGTTGCCAAATACAGCAAC
CTTGGTGGTGGCATGGACGAGCTGTTCAAGTAATCTAGAGTCGACCCAGGCATCAAATAAAACGAAAGGC
TCAGTCGAAAGACTGGGCCTTTCGTTTTATCTGTTGTTTGTCGGTGAACGCTCTCCTGAGTAGGACAAAT
GCGGCCGCTTCGAGCAGACATGATAAGATACATTGATGAGTTTGGACAAACCACAACTAGAATGCAGTGA
AAAAAATGCTTTATTTGTGAAATTTGTGATGCTATTGCTTTATTTGTAACCATTATAAGCTGCAATAAAC
AAGTTAACAACAACAATTGGGTGTGGAAAGTCCCCAGGCTCCCCAGCAGGCAGAAGTATGCAAAGCATGC
ATCTCAATTAGTCAGCAACCATAGTCCCGCCCCTAACTCCGCCCATCCCGCCCCTAACTCCGCCCAGTTC
CGCCCATTCTCCGCCCCATGGCTGACTAATTTTTTTTATTTATGCAGAGGCCGAGGCCGCCTCGGCCTCT
GAGCTATTCCAGAAGTAGTGAGGAGGCTTTTTTGGAGGCCTAGGCTTTTGCAAAGCCACCATGGTGAGCA
AGGGCGAGGCAGTGATCAAGGAGTTCATGCGGTTCAAGGTGCACATGGAGGGCTCCATGAACGGCCACGA
GTTCGAGATCGAGGGCGAGGGCGAGGGCCGCCCCTACGAGGGCACCCAGACCGCCAAGCTGAAGGTGACC
AAGGGTGGCCCCCTGCCCTTCTCCTGGGACATCCTGTCCCCTCAGTTCATGTACGGCTCCAGGGCCTTCA
TCAAGCACCCCGCCGACATCCCCGACTACTATAAGCAGTCCTTCCCCGAGGGCTTCAAGTGGGAGCGCGT
GATGAACTTCGAGGACGGCGGCGCCGTGACCGTGACCCAGGACACCTCCCTGGAGGACGGCACCCTGATC
TACAAGGTGAAGCTCCGCGGCACCAACTTCCCTCCTGACGGCCCCGTAATGCAGAAGAAGACAATGGGCT
GGGAAGCGTCCACCGAGCGGTTGTACCCCGAGGACGGCGTGCTGAAGGGCGACATTAAGATGGCCCTGCG
CCTGAAGGACGGCGGCCGCTACCTGGCGGACTTCAAGACCACCTACAAGGCCAAGAAGCCCGTGCAGATG
CCCGGCGCCTACAACGTCGACCGCAAGTTGGACATCACCTCCCACAACGAGGACTACACCGTGGTGGAAC
AGTACGAACGCTCCGAGGGCCGCCACTCCACCGGCGGCATGGACGAGCTGTACAAGTGACCGGCAATAAA
AAGACAGAATAAAACGCACGGTGTTGGGTCGTTTGTTCGGATCCGGGCTGGCGTAATAGCGAAGAGGCCC
GCACCGATCGCCCTTCCCAACAGTTGCGCAGCCTGAATGGCGAATGG
[124 nt withheld, positions 2988-3111]
C
[91 nt withheld, positions 3113-3203]
A
[49 nt withheld, positions 3205-3253]
CCTTTGACGTTGGAGTCCACGTTCTTT
[37 nt withheld, positions 3281-3317]
ACCCTATCTCGGTCTATTCTTTTGATTTATAAGGGATTTTGCCGATTTCGGCCTATTGGTTAAAAAATGA
GCTGATTTAACAAAAATTTAACGCGAATTTTAACAAAATATTAACGCTTACAATTTCCTGATGCGGTATT
TTCTCCTTACGCATCTGTGCGGTATTTCACACCGCATATGGTGCACTCTCAGTACAATCTGCTCTGATGC
CGCATAGTTAAGCCAGCCCCGACACCCGCCAACACCCGCTGACGCGCCCTGACGGGCTTGTCTGCTCCCG
GCATCCGCTTACAGACAAGCTGTGACCGTCTCCGGGAGCTGCATGTGTCAGAGGTTTTCACCGTCATCAC
CGAAACGCGCGAGACGAAAGGGCCTCGTGATACGCCTATTTTTATAGGTTAATGTCATGATAATAATGGT
TTCTTAGACGTCAGGTGGCACTTTTCGGGGAAATGTGCGCGGAACCCCTATTTGTTTATTTTTCTAAATA
CATTCAAATATGTATCCGCTCATGAGACAATAACCCTGATAAATGCTTCAATAATATTGAAAAAGGAAGA
GTATGAGTATTCAACATTTCCGTGTCGCCCTTATTCCCTTTTTTGCGGCATTTTGCCTTCCTGTTTTTGC
TCACCCAGAAACGCTGGTGAAAGTAAAAGATGCTGAAGATCAGTTGGGTGCACGAGTGGGTTACATCGAA
CTGGATCTCAACAGCGGTAAGATCCTTGAGAGTTTTCGCCCCGAAGAACGTTTTCCAATGATGAGCACTT
TTAAAGTTCTGCTATGTGGCGCGGTATTATCCCGTATTGACGCCGGGCAAGAGCAACTCGGTCGCCGCAT
ACACTATTCTCAGAATGACTTGGTTGAGTACTCACCAGTCACAGAAAAGCATCTTACGGATGGCATGACA
GTAAGAGAATTATGCAGTGCTGCCATAACCATGAGTGATAACACTGCGGCCAACTTACTTCTGACAACGA
TCGGAGGACCGAAGGAGCTAACCGCTTTTTTGCACAACATGGGGGATCATGTAACTCGCCTTGATCGTTG
GGAACCGGAGCTGAATGAAGCCATACCAAACGACGAGCGTGACACCACGATGCCTGTAGCAATGGCAACA
ACGTTGCGCAAACTATTAACTGGCGAACTACTTACTCTAGCTTCCCGGCAACAATTAATAGACTGGATGG
AGGCGGATAAAGTTGCAGGACCACTTCTGCGCTCGGCCCTTCCGGCTGGCTGGTTTATTGCTGATAAATC
TGGAGCCGGTGAGCGTGGCTCTCGCGGTATCATTGCAGCACTGGGGCCAGATGGTAAGCCCTCCCGTATC
GTAGTTATCTACACGACGGGGAGTCAGGCAACTATGGATGAACGAAATAGACAGATCGCTGAGATAGGTG
CCTCACTGATTAAGCATTGGTAACTGTCAGACCAAGTTTACTCATATATACTTTAGATTGATTTAAAACT
TCATTTTTAATTTAAAAGGATCTAGGTGAAGATCCTTTTTGATAATCTCATGACCAAAATCCCTTAACGT
GAGTTTTCGTTCCACTGAGCGTCAGACCCCGTAGAAAAGATCAAAGGATCTTCTTGAGATCCTTTTTTTC
TGCGCGTAATCTGCTGCTTGCAAACAAAAAAACCACCGCTACCAGCGGTGGTTTGTTTGCCGGATCAAGA
GCTACCAACTCTTTTTCCGAAGGTAACTGGCTTCAGCAGAGCGCAGATACCAAATACTGTTCTTCTAGTG
TAGCCGTAGTTAGGCCACCACTTCAAGAACTCTGTAGCACCGCCTACATACCTCGCTCTGCTAATCCTGT
TACCAGTGGCTGCTGCCAGTGGCGATAAGTCGTGTCTTACCGGGTTGGACTCAAGACGATAGTTACCGGA
TAAGGCGCAGCGGTCGGGCTGAACGGGGGGTTCGTGCACACAGCCCAGCTTGGAGCGAACGACCTACACC
GAACTGAGATACCTACAGCGTGAGCTATGAGAAAGCGCCACGCTTCCCGAAGGGAGAAAGGCGGACAGGT
ATCCGGTAAGCGGCAGGGTCGGAACAGGAGAGCGCACGAGGGAGCTTCCAGGGGGAAACGCCTGGTATCT
TTATAGTCCTGTCGGGTTTCGCCACCTCTGACTTGAGCGTCGATTTTTGTGATGCTCGTCAGGGGGGCGG
AGCCTATGGAAAAACGCCAGCAACGCGGCCTTTTTACGGTTCCTGGCCTTTTGCTGGCCTTTTGCTCACA
TGGCTCGACAGATCTTCAATATTGGCCATTAGCCATATTATTCATTGGTTAT
